>Addgene plasmid #125173 | pFBOH-MHL.RBBP4 | addgene full sequence | sequence record 293826 | Addgene NGS Result
CTGCCCTGGCTTCAGGAGATCGGAAGACCTCGGCCGTCGCGGCGCTTGCCGGTGGTGCTGACCCCGGATG
AAGTGGTTCGCATCCTCGGTTTTCTGGAAGGCGAGCATCGTTTGTTCGCCCAGGACTCTAGCTATAGTTC
TAGTGGTTGGCTACGTATACTCCGGAATATTAATAGATCATGGAGATAATTAAAATGATAACCATCTCGC
AAATAAATAAGTATTTTACTGTTTTCGTAACAGTTTTGTAATAAAAAAACCTATAAATATTCCGGATTAT
TCATACCGTCCCACCATCGGGCGCGGATCTCGGTCCGAAAACCATGCATCATCATCATCATCACAGCAGC
GGCAGAGAAAACTTGTATTTCCAGGGCGCCGACAAGGAAGCAGCCTTCGACGACGCAGTGGAAGAACGAG
TGATCAACGAGGAATACAAAATATGGAAAAAGAACACCCCTTTTCTTTATGATTTGGTGATGACCCATGC
TCTGGAGTGGCCCAGCCTAACTGCCCAGTGGCTTCCAGATGTAACCAGACCAGAAGGGAAAGATTTCAGC
ATTCATCGACTTGTCCTGGGGACACACACATCGGATGAACAAAACCATCTTGTTATAGCCAGTGTGCAGC
TCCCTAATGATGATGCTCAGTTTGATGCGTCACACTACGACAGTGAGAAAGGAGAATTTGGAGGTTTTGG
TTCAGTTAGTGGAAAAATTGAAATAGAAATCAAGATCAACCATGAAGGAGAAGTAAACAGGGCCCGTTAT
ATGCCCCAGAACCCTTGTATCATCGCAACAAAGACTCCTTCCAGTGATGTTCTTGTCTTTGACTATACAA
AACATCCTTCTAAACCAGATCCTTCTGGAGAGTGCAACCCAGACTTGCGTCTCCGTGGACATCAGAAGGA
AGGCTATGGGCTTTCTTGGAACCCAAATCTCAGTGGGCACTTACTTAGTGCTTCAGATGACCATACCATC
TGCCTGTGGGACATCAGTGCCGTTCCAAAGGAGGGAAAAGTGGTAGATGCGAAGACCATCTTTACAGGGC
ATACGGCAGTAGTAGAAGATGTTTCCTGGCATCTACTCCATGAGTCTCTGTTTGGGTCAGTTGCTGATGA
TCAGAAACTTATGATTTGGGATACTCGTTCAAACAATACTTCCAAACCAAGCCACTCAGTTGATGCTCAC
ACTGCTGAAGTGAACTGCCTTTCTTTCAATCCTTATAGTGAGTTCATTCTTGCCACAGGATCAGCTGACA
AGACTGTTGCCTTGTGGGATCTGAGAAATCTGAAACTTAAGTTGCATTCCTTTGAGTCACATAAGGATGA
AATATTCCAGGTTCAGTGGTCACCTCACAATGAGACTATTTTAGCTTCCAGTGGTACTGATCGCAGACTG
AATGTCTGGGATTTAAGTAAAATTGGAGAGGAACAATCCCCAGAAGATGCAGAAGACGGGCCACCAGAGT
TGTTGTTTATTCATGGTGGTCATACTGCCAAGATATCTGATTTCTCCTGGAATCCCAATGAACCTTGGGT
GATTTGTTCTGTATCAGAAGACAATATCATGCAAGTGTGGCAAATGGCAGAGAACATTTATAATGATGAA
GACCCTGAAGGAAGCGTGGATCCAGAAGGACAAGGGTCCTGATGACGAAGCTTGTCGAGAAGTACTAGAG
GATCATAATCAGCCATACCACATTTGTAGAGGTTTTACTTGCTTTAAAAAACCTCCCACACCTCCCCCTG
AACCTGAAACATAAAATGAATGCAATTGTTGTTGTTAACTTGTTTATTGCAGCTTATAATGGTTACAAAT
AAAGCAATAGCATCACAAATTTCACAAATAAAGCATTTTTTTCACTGCATTCTAGTTGTGGTTTGTCCAA
ACTCATCAATGTATCTTATCATGTCTGGATCTGATCACTGATATCGCCTAGGAGATCCGAACCAGATAAG
TGAAATCTAGTTCCAAACTATTTTGTCATTTTTAATTTTCGTATTAGCTTACGACGCTACACCCAGTTCC
CATCTATTTTGTCACTCTTCCCTAAATAATCCTTAAAAACTCCATTTCCACCCCTCCCAGTTCCCAACTA
TTTTGTCCGCCCACAGCGGGGCATTTTTCTTCCTGTTATGTTTTTAATCAAACATCCTGCCAACTCCATG
TGACAAACCGTCATCTTCGGCTACTTTTTCTCTGTCACAGAATGAAAATTTTTCTGTCATCTCTTCGTTA
TTAATGTTTGTAATTGACTGAATATCAACGCTTATTTGCAGCCTGAATGGCGAATGGG
[124 nt withheld, positions 2299-2422]
C
[91 nt withheld, positions 2424-2514]
A
[49 nt withheld, positions 2516-2564]
CCTTTGACGTTGGAGTCCACGTTCTT
[37 nt withheld, positions 2591-2627]
ACCCTATCTCGGTCTATTCTTTTGATTTATAAGGGATTTTGCCGATTTCGGCCTATTGGTTAAAAAATGA
GCTGATTTAACAAAAATTTAACGCGAATTTTAACAAAATATTAACGCTTACAATTTAGGTGGCACTTTTC
GGGGAAATGTGCGCGGAACCCCTATTTGTTTATTTTTCTAAATACATTCAAATATGTATCCGCTCATGAG
ACAATAACCCTGATAAATGCTTCAATAATATTGAAAAAGGAAGAGTATGAGTATTCAACATTTCCGTGTC
GCCCTTATTCCCTTTTTTGCGGCATTTTGCCTTCCTGTTTTTGCTCACCCAGAAACGCTGGTGAAAGTAA
AAGATGCTGAAGATCAGTTGGGTGCACGAGTGGGTTACATCGAACTGGATCTCAACAGCGGTAAGATCCT
TGAGAGTTTTCGCCCCGAAGAACGTTTTCCAATGATGAGCACTTTTAAAGTTCTGCTATGTGGCGCGGTA
TTATCCCGTATTGACGCCGGGCAAGAGCAACTCGGTCGCCGCATACACTATTCTCAGAATGACTTGGTTG
AGTACTCACCAGTCACAGAAAAGCATCTTACGGATGGCATGACAGTAAGAGAATTATGCAGTGCTGCCAT
AACCATGAGTGATAACACTGCGGCCAACTTACTTCTGACAACGATCGGAGGACCGAAGGAGCTAACCGCT
TTTTTGCACAACATGGGGGATCATGTAACTCGCCTTGATCGTTGGGAACCGGAGCTGAATGAAGCCATAC
CAAACGACGAGCGTGACACCACGATGCCTGTAGCAATGGCAACAACGTTGCGCAAACTATTAACTGGCGA
ACTACTTACTCTAGCTTCCCGGCAACAATTAATAGACTGGATGGAGGCGGATAAAGTTGCAGGACCACTT
CTGCGCTCGGCCCTTCCGGCTGGCTGGTTTATTGCTGATAAATCTGGAGCCGGTGAGCGTGGGTCTCGCG
GTATCATTGCAGCACTGGGGCCAGATGGTAAGCCCTCCCGTATCGTAGTTATCTACACGACGGGGAGTCA
GGCAACTATGGATGAACGAAATAGACAGATCGCTGAGATAGGTGCCTCACTGATTAAGCATTGGTAACTG
TCAGACCAAGTTTACTCATATATACTTTAGATTGATTTAAAACTTCATTTTTAATTTAAAAGGATCTAGG
TGAAGATCCTTTTTGATAATCTCATGACCAAAATCCCTTAACGTGAGTTTTCGTTCCACTGAGCGTCAGA
CCCCGTAGAAAAGATCAAAGGATCTTCTTGAGATCCTTTTTTTCTGCGCGTAATCTGCTGCTTGCAAACA
AAAAAACCACCGCTACCAGCGGTGGTTTGTTTGCCGGATCAAGAGCTACCAACTCTTTTTCCGAAGGTAA
CTGGCTTCAGCAGAGCGCAGATACCAAATACTGTTCTTCTAGTGTAGCCGTAGTTAGGCCACCACTTCAA
GAACTCTGTAGCACCGCCTACATACCTCGCTCTGCTAATCCTGTTACCAGTGGCTGCTGCCAGTGGCGAT
AAGTCGTGTCTTACCGGGTTGGACTCAAGACGATAGTTACCGGATAAGGCGCAGCGGTCGGGCTGAACGG
GGGGTTCGTGCACACAGCCCAGCTTGGAGCGAACGACCTACACCGAACTGAGATACCTACAGCGTGAGCT
ATGAGAAAGCGCCACGCTTCCCGAAGGGAGAAAGGCGGACAGGTATCCGGTAAGCGGCAGGGTCGGAACA
GGAGAGCGCACGAGGGAGCTTCCAGGGGGAAACGCCTGGTATCTTTATAGTCCTGTCGGGTTTCGCCACC
TCTGACTTGAGCGTCGATTTTTGTGATGCTCGTCAGGGGGGCGGAGCCTATGGAAAAACGCCAGCAACGC
GGCCTTTTTACGGTTCCTGGCCTTTTGCTGGCCTTTTGCTCACATGTTCTTTCCTGCGTTATCCCCTGAT
TCTGTGGATAACCGTATTACCGCCTTTGAGTGAGCTGATACCGCTCGCCGCAGCCGAACGACCGAGCGCA
GCGAGTCAGTGAGCGAGGAAGCGGAAGAGCGCCTGATGCGGTATTTTCTCCTTACGCATCTGTGCGGTAT
TTCACACCGCATAGACCAGCCGCGTAACCTGGCAAAATCGGTTACGGTTGAGTAATAAATGGATGCCCTG
CGTAAGCGGGTGTGGGCGGACAATAAAGTCTTAAACTGAACAAAATAGATCTAAACTATGACAATAAAGT
CTTAAACTAGACAGAATAGTTGTAAACTGAAATCAGTCCAGTTATGCTGTGAAAAAGCATACTGGACTTT
TGTTATGGCTAAAGCAAACTCTTCATTTTCTGAAGTGCAAATTGCCCGTCGTATTAAAGAGGGGCGTGGC
CAAGGGCATGGTAAAGACTATATTCGCGGCGTTGTGACAATTTACCGAACAACTCCGCGGCCGGGAAGCC
GATCTCGGCTTGAACGAATTGTTAGGTGGCGGTACTTGGGTCGATATCAAAGTGCATCACTTCTTCCCGT
ATGCCCAACTTTGTATAGAGAGCCACTGCGGGATCGTCACCGTAATCTGCTTGCACGTAGATCACATAAG
CACCAAGCGCGTTGGCCTCATGCTTGAGCAGATTGATGAGCGCGGTGGCAATGCCCTGCCTCCGGTGCTC
GCCGGAGACTGCGAGATCATAGATATAGATCTCACTACGCGGCTGCTCAAACTTGGGCAGAACGTAAGCC
GCGAGAGCGCCAACAACCGCTTCTTGGTCGAAGGCAGCAAGCGCGATGAATGTCTTACTACGGAGCAAGT
TCCCGAGGTAATCGGAGTCCGGCTGATGTTGGGAGTAGGTGGCTACGTCTCCGAACTCACGACCGAAAAG
ATCAAGAGCAGCCCGCATGGATTTGACTTGGTCAGGGCCGAGCCTACATGTGCGAATGATGCCCATACTT
GAGCCACCTAACTTTGTTTTAGGGCGACTGCCCTGCTGCGTAACATCGTTGCTGCTCCATAACATCAAAC
ATCGACCCACGGCGTAACGCGCTTGCTGCTTGGATGCCCGAGGCATAGACTGTACAAAAAAACAGTCATA
ACAAGCCATGAAAACCGCCACTGCGCCGTTACCACCGCTGCGTTCGGTCAAGGTTCTGGACCAGTTGCGT
GAGCGCATACGCTACTTGCATTACAGTTTACGAACCGAACAGGCTTATGTCAACTGGGTTCGTGCCTTCA
TCCGTTTCCACGGTGTGCGTCACCCGGCAACCTTGGGCAGCAGCGAAGTCGAGGCATTTCTGTCCTGGCT
GGCGAACGAGCGCAAGGTTTCGGTCTCCACGCATCGTCAGGCATTGGCGGCCTTGCTGTTCTTCTACGGC
AAGGTGCTGTGCACGGAT
Features (pLannotate 1.2.2; 16 found; start..end, strand, type, name):
    177..268     +  promoter       polyhedrin promoter: polh from Autographa californica; promoter for the baculovirus polyhedrin gene
    325..343     +  CDS            capTEV™ (fragment): composite tag for in vivo biotinylation, TEV protease cleavage, and 6xHis tagging
    378..1649    +  CDS            RBBP4: RBBP4_BOVIN - Experimental evidence at protein level: Swiss-Prot protein existence level 1. Core histone-binding subunit that may target chromatin assembly factors, chromatin remodeling factors and histone deacetylases to their histone substrates in a manner that is regulated by nucleosomal DNA. Component of several complexes which regulate chromatin metabolism. These include the chromatin assembly factor 1 (CAF-1) complex, which is required for chromatin assembly following DNA replication and DNA repair; the core histone deacetylase (HDAC) complex, which promotes histone deacetylation and con
   1681..1764    +  CDS            large T antigen (fragment): large T antigen from SV40 (simian virus 40)
   1787..1921    +  polyA_signal   SV40 poly(A) signal: SV40 polyadenylation signal
   1950..2115    -  mobile_element Tn7L: mini-Tn7 element (left end of the Tn7 transposon) Tn7
   2278..2294    +  CDS            lacZα (fragment): LacZα fragment of β-galactosidase; lacZ fragment
   2299..2753    +  rep_origin     f1 ori (sequence partly withheld): f1 bacteriophage origin of replication; arrow indicates direction of (+) strand synthesis
   2779..2883    +  promoter       AmpR promoter: bla
   2884..3744    +  CDS            AmpR: β-lactamase; bla; confers resistance to ampicillin, carbenicillin, and related antibiotics
   3915..4503    +  rep_origin     ori: high-copy-number ColE1/pMB1/pBR322/pUC origin of replication
   4689..4740    -  misc_feature   bom (fragment): basis of mobility region from pBR322
   4808..5032    -  mobile_element Tn7R: mini-Tn7 element (right end of the Tn7 transposon) Tn7
   5099..5632    -  CDS            GmR: gentamycin acetyltransferase; aacC1; confers resistance to gentamycin
   5802..5830    -  promoter       Pc promoter: intI1 (promoter lies within the coding sequence); class 1 integron promoter
   5808..150     -  CDS            YPR2_ECOLX (fragment) (across the origin): Protein predicted: Swiss-Prot protein existence level 4. From Escherichia coli.
