[The description below was written by a language model from this plasmid's Addgene catalogue record and pLannotate feature annotations shown in this document.]
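Description:
pFBOH-MHL.RBBP4 is a baculovirus transfer (donor) plasmid for producing human RBBP4 (also known as RbAp48 or NURF55, the histone-binding subunit found in CAF-1, HDAC and PRC2-type chromatin complexes) in insect cells. It is built on the pFBOH-MHL backbone and is propagated in E. coli through a high-copy ColE1/pUC-type origin with ampicillin selection (AmpR under its own bla promoter). An f1 origin is also present.

The expression cassette is driven by the polyhedrin promoter from Autographa californica nucleopolyhedrovirus, a very strong, very late viral promoter. It is followed by a short N-terminal polyhistidine tag with a TEV protease cleavage site, the RBBP4 coding sequence of about 1.27 kb, and an SV40 polyadenylation signal. The annotation tool matched the coding sequence to the bovine RBBP4 entry, but the catalogue records the insert as human. The cassette sits with a gentamicin resistance gene (GmR, driven by the Pc integron promoter) between the Tn7L and Tn7R mini-Tn7 ends. This arrangement allows Tn7-mediated transposition of the whole segment into a bacmid in a suitable E. coli host, generating recombinant baculovirus DNA for transfection into insect cells.

The catalogue fields are not fully consistent. The purpose and tag fields describe a His-TEV tag, which fits the feature table, but the backbone modification field mentions a His-MBP PreScission site, and no MBP feature is annotated. The sequenced record of about 6.0 kb is also shorter than the listed backbone size plus the insert. The His tag permits affinity purification and can be removed with TEV. The associated work concerns regulation of PRC2 activity by RNA, which suggests the plasmid was used to produce recombinant RBBP4 for reconstituting that complex.
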