Addgene plasmid #125173: pFBOH-MHL.RBBP4
Purpose: Expresses human RBBP4 in insect cells, under a TEV-cleavable N-terminal polyhistidine tag.
Depositing lab: Chen Davidovich. Depositing organization: Monash University. Publication: RNA exploits an exposed regulatory site to inhibit the enzymatic activity of PRC2. Zhang Q, McKenzie NJ, Warneford-Thomson R, Gail EH, Flanigan SF, Owen BM, Lauman R, Levina V, Garcia BA, Schittenhelm RB, Bonasio R, Davidovich C. Nat Struct Mol Biol. 2019 Mar;26(3):237-247. doi: 10.1038/s41594-019-0197-y. Epub 2019 Mar 4. PubMed 30833789.
Backbone
  Vector backbone: pFBOH-MHL baculovirus expression vector
  Backbone manufacturer: a gift from the lab of Dr. Yufeng Tong, University of Toronto, Addgene #62304
  Backbone size w/o insert (bp): 6767
  Modifications to backbone: N-terminal His-MBP PreScission cleavage site
  Vector type: Insect Expression
Growth in bacteria
  Bacterial resistance: Ampicillin, 100 μg/mL
  Growth temperature: 37°C
  Growth strain: DH5alpha
  Copy number: Unknown
Gene/Insert
  Gene/Insert name: Histone-binding protein RBBP4 (alt name: Chromatin assembly factor 1 subunit C)
  Species: H. sapiens (human)
  Insert size (bp): 1278
  GenBank ID: 5928 5928
  Entrez Gene: RBBP4 (a.k.a. NURF55, RBAP48, lin-53)
  Promoter: Polyhedrin
  Tag / fusion protein: His-TEV site (N terminal on backbone)
  Cloning method: Unknown
  Sequencing primers: 5′ 5’ sequencing primer pFBOH-fwd 5’ CCGGATTATTCATACCGTCCCACCA 3’; 3′ 3’ sequencing primer pFBOH-rev 5’ CTGATTATGATCCTCTAGTACTTCT 3
Terms and licenses: Academic/Nonprofit Terms; Industry Terms: Not Available to Industry
How to cite: pFBOH-MHL.RBBP4 was a gift from Chen Davidovich (Addgene plasmid # 125173 ; http://n2t.net/addgene:125173 ; RRID:Addgene_125173)
