>Addgene plasmid #125173 | pFBOH-MHL.RBBP4 | depositor partial sequence | sequence record 247218 | RBBP4
ATGGCCGACAAGGAAGCAGCCTTCGACGACGCAGTGGAAGAACGAGTGATCAACGAGGAATACAAAATAT
GGAAAAAGAACACCCCTTTTCTTTATGATTTGGTGATGACCCATGCTCTGGAGTGGCCCAGCCTAACTGC
CCAGTGGCTTCCAGATGTAACCAGACCAGAAGGGAAAGATTTCAGCATTCATCGACTTGTCCTGGGGACA
CACACATCGGATGAACAAAACCATCTTGTTATAGCCAGTGTGCAGCTCCCTAATGATGATGCTCAGTTTG
ATGCGTCACACTACGACAGTGAGAAAGGAGAATTTGGAGGTTTTGGTTCAGTTAGTGGAAAAATTGAAAT
AGAAATCAAGATCAACCATGAAGGAGAAGTAAACAGGGCCCGTTATATGCCCCAGAACCCTTGTATCATC
GCAACAAAGACTCCTTCCAGTGATGTTCTTGTTTTTGACTATACAAAACATCCTTCTAAACCAGATCCTT
CTGGAGAGTGCAACCCAGACTTGCGTCTCCGTGGACATCAGAAGGAAGGCTATGGGCTTTCTTGGAACCC
AAATCTCAGTGGGCACTTACTTAGTGCTTCAGATGACCATACCATCTGCCTGTGGGACATCAGTGCCGTT
CCAAAGGAGGGAAAAGTGGTAGATGCGAAGACCATCTTTACAGGGCATACGGCAGTAGTAGAAGATGTTT
CCTGGCATCTACTCCATGAGTCTCTGTTTGGGTCAGTTGCTGATGATCAGAAACTTATGATTTGGGATAC
TCGTTCAAACAATACTTCCAAACCAAGCCACTCAGTTGATGCTCACACTGCTGAAGTGAACTGCCTTTCT
TTCAATCCTTATAGTGAGTTCATTCTTGCCACAGGATCAGCTGACAAGACTGTTGCCTTGTGGGATCTGA
GAAATCTGAAACTTAAGTTGCATTCCTTTGAGTCACATAAGGATGAAATATTCCAGGTTCAGTGGTCACC
TCACAATGAGACTATTTTAGCTTCCAGTGGTACTGATCGCAGACTGAATGTCTGGGATTTAAGTAAAATT
GGAGAGGAACAATCCCCAGAAGATGCAGAAGACGGGCCACCAGAGTTGTTGTTTATTCATGGTGGTCATA
CTGCCAAGATATCTGATTTCTCCTGGAATCCCAATGAACCTTGGGTGATTTGTTCTGTATCAGAAGACAA
TATCATGCAAGTGTGGCAAATGGCAGAGAACATTTATAATGATGAAGACCCTGAAGGAAGCGTGGATCCA
GAAGGACAAGGGTCCTAG
